>Addgene plasmid #154164 | pKM7 | addgene full sequence | sequence record 309401 | Addgene NGS Result
CGCGTAAAACACAATCAAGTATGAGTCATAAGCTGATGTCATGTTTTGCACACGGCTCATAACCGAACTG
GCTTTACGAGTAGAATTCTACTTGTAACGCACGATCAGTGGATGATGTCATTTGTTTTTCAAATCGAGAT
GATGTCATGTTTTGCACACGGCTCATAAACTCGCTTTACGAGTAGAATTCTACGTGTAACGCACGATCGA
TTGATGAGTCATTTGTTTTGCAATATGATATCATACAATATGACTCATTTGTTTTTCAAAACCGAACTTG
ATTTACGGGTAGAATTCTACTTGTAAAGCACAATCAAAAAGATGATGTCATTTGTTTTTCAAAACTGAAC
TCGCTTTACGAGTAGAATTCTACGTGTAAAACACAATCAAGAAATGATGTCATTTGTTATAAAAATAAAA
GCTGATGTCATGTTTTGCACATGGCTCATAACTAAACTCGCTTTACGGGTAGAATTCTACGCGCGTCGAT
GTCTTTGTGATGCGCGCGACATTTTTGTAGGTTATTGATAAAATGAACGGATACGTTGCCCGACATTATC
ATTAAATCCTTGGCGTAGAATTTGTCGGGTCCATTGTCCGTGTGCGCTAGCATGCCCGTAACGGACCTCG
TACTTTTGGCTTCAAAGGTTTTGCGCACAGACAAAATGTGCCACACTTGCAGCTCTGCATGTGTGCGCGT
TACCACAAATCCCAACGGCGCAGTGTACTTGTTGTATGCAAATAAATCTCGATAAAGGCGCGGCGCGCGA
ATGCAGCTGATCACGTACGTCCCTCGTGTTCCGTTCAAGGACGGTGTTATCGACCTCAGATTAATGTTTA
TCGGCCGACTGTTTTCGTATCCGCTCACCAAACGCGTTTTTGCATTAACATTGTATGTCGGCGGATGTTC
TATATCTAATTTGAATAAATAAACGATAACCGCGTTGGTTTTAGAGGGCATAATAAAAGAAATATTGTTA
TCGTGTTCGCCATTAGGGCAGTATAAATTGACGTTCATGTTGGATATTGTTTCAGTTGCAAGTTGACACT
GGCGGCGACAAGATCGTGAACAACCAAGTGACCATGGTGAGCAAGGGCGAGGAGGATAACATGGCCATCA
TCAAGGAGTTCATGCGCTTCAAGGTGCACATGGAGGGCTCCGTGAACGGCCACGAGTTCGAGATCGAGGG
CGAGGGCGAGGGCCGCCCCTACGAGGGCACCCAGACCGCCAAGCTGAAGGTGACCAAGGGTGGCCCCCTG
CCCTTCGCCTGGGACATCCTGTCCCCTCAGTTCATGTACGGCTCCAAGGCCTACGTGAAGCACCCCGCCG
ACATCCCCGACTACTTGAAGCTGTCCTTCCCCGAGGGCTTCAAGTGGGAGCGCGTGATGAACTTCGAGGA
CGGCGGCGTGGTGACCGTGACCCAGGACTCCTCCCTGCAGGACGGCGAGTTCATCTACAAGGTGAAGCTG
CGCGGCACCAACTTCCCCTCCGACGGCCCCGTAATGCAGAAGAAGACCATGGGCTGGGAGGCCTCCTCCG
AGCGGATGTACCCCGAGGACGGCGCCCTGAAGGGCGAGATCAAGCAGAGGCTGAAGCTGAAGGACGGCGG
CCACTACGACGCTGAGGTCAAGACCACCTACAAGGCCAAGAAGCCCGTGCAGCTGCCCGGCGCCTACAAC
GTCAACATCAAGTTGGACATCACCTCCCACAACGAGGACTACACCATCGTGGAACAGTACGAACGCGCCG
AGGGCCGCCACTCCACCGGCGGCATGGACGAGCTGTACAAGTAACTCGAGCACTAAGTGATTAACCTCAG
GTTATACATATATTTTGAATTTAATTAATTATACATATATTTTATATTATTTTTGTCTTTTATTATCGAG
GGGCCGTTGTTGGTGTGGGGTTTTGCATAGAAATAACAATGGGAGTTGGCGACGTTGCTGCGCCAACACC
ACCTCCCTTCCCTCCTTTCATCATGTATCTGTAGATAAAATAAAATATTAAACCTAAAAACAAGACCGCG
CCTATCAACAAAATGATAGGCATTAACTTGCCGCTGACGCTGTCACTAACGTTGGACGATTTGCCGACTA
AACCTTCATCGCCCAGTAACCAATCTAGACGTCAGGTGGCACTTTTCGGGGAAATGTGCGCGGAACCCCT
ATTTGTTTATTTTTCTAAATACATTCAAATATGTATCCGCTCATGAGACAATAACCCTGATAAATGCTTC
AATAATATTGAAAAAGGAAGAGTATGAGTATTCAACATTTCCGTGTCGCCCTTATTCCCTTTTTTGCGGC
ATTTTGCCTTCCTGTTTTTGCTCACCCAGAAACGCTGGTGAAAGTAAAAGATGCTGAAGATCAGTTGGGT
GCACGAGTGGGTTACATCGAACTGGATCTCAACAGCGGTAAGATCCTTGAGAGTTTTCGCCCCGAAGAAC
GTTTTCCAATGATGAGCACTTTTAAAGTTCTGCTATGTGGCGCGGTATTATCCCGTATTGACGCCGGGCA
AGAGCAACTCGGTCGCCGCATACACTATTCTCAGAATGACTTGGTTGAGTACTCACCAGTCACAGAAAAG
CATCTTACGGATGGCATGACAGTAAGAGAATTATGCAGTGCTGCCATAACCATGAGTGATAACACTGCGG
CCAACTTACTTCTGACAACGATCGGAGGACCGAAGGAGCTAACCGCTTTTTTGCACAACATGGGGGATCA
TGTAACTCGCCTTGATCGTTGGGAACCGGAGCTGAATGAAGCCATACCAAACGACGAGCGTGACACCACG
ATGCCTGTAGCAATGGCAACAACGTTGCGCAAACTATTAACTGGCGAACTACTTACTCTAGCTTCCCGGC
AACAATTAATAGACTGGATGGAGGCGGATAAAGTTGCAGGACCACTTCTGCGCTCGGCCCTTCCGGCTGG
CTGGTTTATTGCTGATAAATCTGGAGCCGGTGAGCGTGGGTCTCGCGGTATCATTGCAGCACTGGGGCCA
GATGGTAAGCCCTCCCGTATCGTAGTTATCTACACGACGGGGAGTCAGGCAACTATGGATGAACGAAATA
GACAGATCGCTGAGATAGGTGCCTCACTGATTAAGCATTGGTAACTGTCAGACCAAGTTTACTCATATAT
ACTTTAGATTGATTTAAAACTTCATTTTTAATTTAAAAGGATCTAGGTGAAGATCCTTTTTGATAATCTC
ATGACCAAAATCCCTTAACGTGAGTTTTCGTTCCACTGAGCGTCAGACCCCGTAGAAAAGATCAAAGGAT
CTTCTTGAGATCCTTTTTTTCTGCGCGTAATCTGCTGCTTGCAAACAAAAAAACCACCGCTACCAGCGGT
GGTTTGTTTGCCGGATCAAGAGCTACCAACTCTTTTTCCGAAGGTAACTGGCTTCAGCAGAGCGCAGATA
CCAAATACTGTTCTTCTAGTGTAGCCGTAGTTAGGCCACCACTTCAAGAACTCTGTAGCACCGCCTACAT
ACCTCGCTCTGCTAATCCTGTTACCAGTGGCTGCTGCCAGTGGCGATAAGTCGTGTCTTACCGGGTTGGA
CTCAAGACGATAGTTACCGGATAAGGCGCAGCGGTCGGGCTGAACGGGGGGTTCGTGCACACAGCCCAGC
TTGGAGCGAACGACCTACACCGAACTGAGATACCTACAGCGTGAGCTATGAGAAAGCGCCACGCTTCCCG
AAGGGAGAAAGGCGGACAGGTATCCGGTAAGCGGCAGGGTCGGAACAGGAGAGCGCACGAGGGAGCTTCC
AGGGGGAAACGCCTGGTATCTTTATAGTCCTGTCGGGTTTCGCCACCTCTGACTTGAGCGTCGATTTTTG
TGATGCTCGTCAGGGGGGCGGAGCCTATGGAAAAACGCCAGCAACGCGGCCTTTTTACGGTTCCTGGCCT
TTTGCTGGCCTTTTGCTCACATGTTCTTTCCTGCGTTATCCCCTGATTCTGTGGATAACCGTATTACCGC
CTTTGAGTGAGCTGATACCGCTCGCCGCAGCCGAACGACCGAGCGCAGCGAGTCAGTGAGCGAGGAAGCG
GAAGAGCGCCCAATACGCAAACCGCCTCTCCCCGCGCGTTGGCCGATTCATTAATGCAGCTGGCACGACA
GGTTTCCCGACTGGAAAGCGGGCAGTGAGCGCAACGCAATTAATGTGAGTTAGCTCACTCATTAGGCACC
CCAGGCTTTACACTTTATGCTTCCGGCTCGTATGTTGTGTGGAATTGTGAGCGGATAACAATTTCACACA
GGAAACAGCTATGACCATGATTACGAATTCCCGGG
Features (pLannotate 1.2.2; 11 found; start..end, strand, type, name):
      1..483     +  enhancer       hr5 enhancer: Autographa californica hr5; baculovirus early transcription enhancer
    487..1078    +  promoter       IE1 promoter: promoter of the ie1 gene from the baculovirus Autographa californica
   1084..1791    +  CDS            mCherry: mCherry is a basic (constitutively fluorescent) red fluorescent protein published in 2004, derived from Discosoma sp.. It is reported to be a very rapidly-maturing monomer with low acid sensitivity.
   1822..2129    +  terminator     IE1 terminator: terminator of the ie1 gene from the baculovirus Autographa californica
   2159..2263    +  promoter       AmpR promoter: bla
   2264..3124    +  CDS            AmpR: β-lactamase; bla; confers resistance to ampicillin, carbenicillin, and related antibiotics
   3295..3883    +  rep_origin     ori: high-copy-number ColE1/pMB1/pBR322/pUC origin of replication
   4066..4158    +  CDS            lacI (fragment): lac repressor; lacI; The lac repressor binds to the lac operator to inhibit transcription in E. coli. This inhibition can be relieved by adding lactose or isopropyl-β-D-thiogalactopyranoside (IPTG).
   4171..4192    +  protein_bind   CAP binding site: CAP binding activates transcription in the presence of cAMP. E. coli catabolite activator protein
   4207..4237    +  promoter       lac promoter: promoter for the E. coli lac operon
   4245..4261    +  protein_bind   lac operator: The lac repressor binds to the lac operator to inhibit transcription in E. coli. This inhibition can be relieved by adding lactose or isopropyl-β-D-thiogalactopyranoside (IPTG). lac repressor encoded by lacI
