[The description below was written by a language model from this plasmid's Addgene catalogue record and pLannotate feature annotations shown in this document.]
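Description:
pKM7 is a 4.3 kb insect-cell expression plasmid built on the pIEx backbone that drives constitutive production of the red fluorescent protein mCherry. It is propagated in E. coli as a high-copy plasmid through a ColE1/pUC-type origin of replication and is selected with ampicillin via a β-lactamase (AmpR) gene under its own bla promoter. The feature table also picks up a short lacI fragment, a CAP binding site, and the lac promoter and operator downstream of the origin. These appear to be residual backbone sequences and are not part of the insect expression cassette.

The payload is a compact baculovirus-derived cassette from Autographa californica nucleopolyhedrovirus. The hr5 enhancer sits immediately upstream of the IE1 immediate-early promoter, followed by the mCherry coding sequence and the IE1 terminator. The ie1 promoter is recognised by host-cell RNA polymerase II without any other viral factors, and hr5 boosts early transcription from it. The plasmid therefore expresses its insert directly after transfection into insect cells, with no need for baculovirus infection or generation of recombinant virus. No epitope tags or fusion partners are annotated on mCherry, and the insert was introduced by ligation-independent cloning.

The record states the purpose only as mCherry expression from this promoter and enhancer pair. The associated publication concerns immune signalling assays in Aedes aegypti Aag2 mosquito cells. That context suggests use as a fluorescent marker or control for transfection and expression in cultured mosquito or other insect cells, though the record does not state this role.
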