Addgene plasmid #154164: pKM7
Purpose: mCherry expressed under the IE1 promoter and hr5 enhancer from Autographa californica nuclear polyhedris virus.
Depositing lab: Kevin Maringer. Depositing organization: University of Surrey. Publication: Imd pathway-specific immune assays reveal NF-kappaB stimulation by viral RNA PAMPs in Aedes aegypti Aag2 cells. Russell TA, Ayaz A, Davidson AD, Fernandez-Sesma A, Maringer K. PLoS Negl Trop Dis. 2021 Feb 16;15(2):e0008524. doi: 10.1371/journal.pntd.0008524. PubMed 33591970.
Backbone
  Vector backbone: pIEx
  Vector type: Insect Expression
Growth in bacteria
  Bacterial resistance: Ampicillin, 100 μg/mL
  Growth temperature: 37°C
  Growth strain: DH5alpha
  Copy number: High Copy
Gene/Insert
  Gene/Insert name: mCherry
  Species: Other
  Promoter: IE1 promoter and hr5 enhancer from Autographa californica nuclear polyhedris virus.
  Cloning method: Ligation Independent Cloning
Terms and licenses: Academic/Nonprofit Terms; Industry Terms: Not Available to Industry
How to cite: pKM7 was a gift from Kevin Maringer (Addgene plasmid # 154164 ; http://n2t.net/addgene:154164 ; RRID:Addgene_154164)
